Addgene plasmid #55659: RRAS1
Purpose: expression of mouse RRAS1
Depositing lab: Julian Downward. Depositing organization: Cancer Research UK. Publication: RAS and RHO families of GTPases directly regulate distinct phosphoinositide 3-kinase isoforms. Fritsch R, de Krijger I, Fritsch K, George R, Reason B, Kumar MS, Diefenbacher M, Stamp G, Downward J. Cell. 2013 May 23;153(5):1050-63. doi: 10.1016/j.cell.2013.04.031. PubMed 23706742.
Backbone
  Vector backbone: pGEX2T
  Backbone manufacturer: GE Healthcare Life Sciences
  Backbone size w/o insert (bp): 4948
  Vector type: Bacterial Expression
Growth in bacteria
  Bacterial resistance: Ampicillin, 100 μg/mL
  Growth temperature: 37°C
  Growth strain: BL21 codon plus ril de3
  Copy number: High Copy
Gene/Insert
  Gene/Insert name: RRAS1
  Species: M. musculus (mouse)
  Promoter: lac
  Cloning method: Restriction Enzyme; 5′ cloning site BamHI (not destroyed); 3′ cloning site EcoRI (not destroyed)
  Sequencing primers: 5′ lac promoter; 3′ GST-R
Terms and licenses: Academic/Nonprofit Terms; Industry Terms: Not Available to Industry
How to cite: RRAS1 was a gift from Julian Downward (Addgene plasmid # 55659 ; http://n2t.net/addgene:55659 ; RRID:Addgene_55659)
