[The description below was written by a language model from this plasmid's Addgene catalogue record and pLannotate feature annotations shown in this document.]
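Description:
RRAS1 is a bacterial expression plasmid built on the pGEX2T backbone for producing mouse R-Ras (Rras) as a glutathione S-transferase fusion protein in E. coli. The sequenced construct is about 5.6 kb. It replicates from a high-copy ColE1/pMB1-type origin and is selected with ampicillin through the bla β-lactamase gene and its own promoter. Short rop and bom fragments are remnants of the pBR322 ancestry of the backbone.

The expression cassette begins with the tac promoter, a strong trp/lac UV5 hybrid, followed by a lac operator. The catalogue lists the promoter simply as "lac", but the feature table shows tac as the element directly upstream of the fusion; a separate lac promoter, operator and lacZα fragment lie elsewhere in the backbone, downstream of lacI. The plasmid carries its own lacI gene, so the lac repressor keeps transcription off until IPTG is added. The Schistosoma japonicum GST coding sequence comes first, and the mouse Rras open reading frame follows a short linker, inserted between BamHI and EcoRI sites that are both retained. In pGEX2T this linker normally contains a thrombin cleavage site for removing the GST tag, although that site is not annotated in the feature table.

The GST moiety allows affinity purification or immobilisation of the GTPase on glutathione resin. The recorded growth strain is a BL21 (DE3) derivative supplemented for rare codons, which fits recombinant protein production. The associated publication concerns direct regulation of phosphoinositide 3-kinase isoforms by RAS and RHO family GTPases, so the purified protein was probably used in binding or biochemical assays, though the record states the purpose only as expression of mouse RRAS1.
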