Features (pLannotate 1.2.2; 17 found; start..end, strand, type, name):
    183..211     +  promoter       tac promoter: strong E. coli promoter; hybrid between the trp and lac UV5 promoters
    219..235     +  protein_bind   lac operator: The lac repressor binds to the lac operator to inhibit transcription in E. coli. This inhibition can be relieved by adding lactose or isopropyl-β-D-thiogalactopyranoside (IPTG). lac repressor encoded by lacI
    258..911     +  CDS            GST26_SCHJA: Experimental evidence at protein level: Swiss-Prot protein existence level 1. GST isoenzymes appear to play a central role in the parasite detoxification system. Other functions are also suspected including a role in increasing the solubility of haematin in the parasite gut. From Schistosoma japonicum (Blood fluke).
    936..1586    +  CDS            Rras: RRAS_MOUSE - Experimental evidence at protein level: Swiss-Prot protein existence level 1. Regulates the organization of the actin cytoskeleton. With OSPBL3, modulates integrin beta-1 (ITGB1) activity. From Mus musculus (Mouse).
   1615..1654    +  CDS            rop (fragment): Rop protein, which maintains plasmids at low copy number; rop
   1756..1796    +  misc_feature   bom (fragment): basis of mobility region from pBR322
   1901..2005    +  promoter       AmpR promoter: bla
   2006..2866    +  CDS            AmpR: β-lactamase; bla; confers resistance to ampicillin, carbenicillin, and related antibiotics
   3037..3625    +  rep_origin     ori: high-copy-number ColE1/pMB1/pBR322/pUC origin of replication
   3811..3862    -  misc_feature   bom (fragment): basis of mobility region from pBR322
   3869..3946    +  promoter       lacI promoter: lacI
   3947..5029    +  CDS            lacI: lac repressor; lacI; The lac repressor binds to the lac operator to inhibit transcription in E. coli. This inhibition can be relieved by adding lactose or isopropyl-β-D-thiogalactopyranoside (IPTG).
   5042..5063    +  protein_bind   CAP binding site: CAP binding activates transcription in the presence of cAMP. E. coli catabolite activator protein
   5078..5108    +  promoter       lac promoter: promoter for the E. coli lac operon
   5116..5132    +  protein_bind   lac operator: The lac repressor binds to the lac operator to inhibit transcription in E. coli. This inhibition can be relieved by adding lactose or isopropyl-β-D-thiogalactopyranoside (IPTG). lac repressor encoded by lacI
   5152..5325    +  CDS            lacZα: LacZα fragment of β-galactosidase; lacZ fragment
   5589..107     -  CDS            yciV (fragment) (across the origin): RNAAM_ECOLI - Also known as trpH From Escherichia coli (strain K12).
>Addgene plasmid #55659 | RRAS1 | addgene full sequence | sequence record 392950 | Addgene NGS Result
AGCTTATCGACTGCACGGTGCACCAATGCTTCTGGCGTCAGGCAGCCATCGGAAGCTGTGGTATGGCTGT
GCAGGTCGTAAATCACTGCATAATTCGTGTCGCTCAAGGCGCACTCCCGTTCTGGATAATGTTTTTTGCG
CCGACATCATAACGGTTCTGGCAAATATTCTGAAATGAGCTGTTGACAATTAATCATCGGCTCGTATAAT
GTGTGGAATTGTGAGCGGATAACAATTTCACACAGGAAACAGTATTCATGTCCCCTATACTAGGTTATTG
GAAAATTAAGGGCCTTGTGCAACCCACTCGACTTCTTTTGGAATATCTTGAAGAAAAATATGAAGAGCAT
TTGTATGAGCGCGATGAAGGTGATAAATGGCGAAACAAAAAGTTTGAATTGGGTTTGGAGTTTCCCAATC
TTCCTTATTATATTGATGGTGATGTTAAATTAACACAGTCTATGGCCATCATACGTTATATAGCTGACAA
GCACAACATGTTGGGTGGTTGTCCAAAAGAGCGTGCAGAGATTTCAATGCTTGAAGGAGCGGTTTTGGAT
ATTAGATACGGTGTTTCGAGAATTGCATATAGTAAAGACTTTGAAACTCTCAAAGTTGATTTTCTTAGCA
AGCTACCTGAAATGCTGAAAATGTTCGAAGATCGTTTATGTCATAAAACATATTTAAATGGTGATCATGT
AACCCATCCTGACTTCATGTTGTATGACGCTCTTGATGTTGTTTTATACATGGACCCAATGTGCCTGGAT
GCGTTCCCAAAATTAGTTTGTTTTAAAAAACGTATTGAAGCTATCCCACAAATTGATAAGTACTTGAAAT
CCAGCAAGTATATAGCATGGCCTTTGCAGGGCTGGCAAGCCACGTTTGGTGGTGGCGACCATCCTCCAAA
ATCGGATCTGGTTCCGCGTGGATCCAGCAGCGGGGCGGCGTCCGGGACTGGGCGGGGGCGGCCCCGGGGC
GGGGGGCCGGGACCCAGGGACCCCCCGCCCGGCGAGACTCACAAGCTGGTGGTCGTAGGCGGCGGCGGCG
TGGGCAAGAGCGCGCTGACCATCCAGTTCATCCAGTCCTACTTTGTGTCTGACTATGATCCCACCATTGA
AGATTCCTACACAAAGATCTGCACTGTGGACGGCATCCCTGCACGGCTGGACATCCTGGACACTGCGGGG
CAAGAGGAATTTGGTGCCATGCGGGAGCAGTACATGCGTGCTGGCAACGGCTTCCTGCTGGTGTTTGCCA
TTAACGACAGGCAGAGTTTCAATGAGGTGGGCAAGCTCTTCACACAGATCCTCAGAGTCAAGGACCGGGA
TGATTTCCCCATTGTGTTGGTTGGGAACAAGGCAGATCTGGAGAACCAGCGCCAGGTCCTCCGGTCTGAA
GCCTCCTCTTTCAGTGCTTCCCACCACATGACTTACTTTGAGGCCTCAGCCAAACTGCGTCTGAATGTCG
ATGAGGCATTTGAGCAGCTGGTGCGCGCTGTCCGGAAATACCAGGAACAAGAACTCCCTCCTAGCCCACC
TAGTGCTCCCAGGAAGAAGGATGGAGGATGTCCCTGTGTCCTGCTGTAGGAATTCATCGTGACTGACTGA
CGATCTGCCTCGCGCGTTTCGGTGATGACGGTGAAAACCTCTGACACATGCAGCTCCCGGAGACGGTCAC
AGCTTGTCTGTAAGCGGATGCCGGGAGCAGACAAGCCCGTCAGGGCGCGTCAGCGGGTGTTGGCGGGTGT
CGGGGCGCAGCCATGACCCAGTCACGTAGCGATAGCGGAGTGTATAATTCTTGAAGACGAAAGGGCCTCG
TGATACGCCTATTTTTATAGGTTAATGTCATGATAATAATGGTTTCTTAGACGTCAGGTGGCACTTTTCG
GGGAAATGTGCGCGGAACCCCTATTTGTTTATTTTTCTAAATACATTCAAATATGTATCCGCTCATGAGA
CAATAACCCTGATAAATGCTTCAATAATATTGAAAAAGGAAGAGTATGAGTATTCAACATTTCCGTGTCG
CCCTTATTCCCTTTTTTGCGGCATTTTGCCTTCCTGTTTTTGCTCACCCAGAAACGCTGGTGAAAGTAAA
AGATGCTGAAGATCAGTTGGGTGCACGAGTGGGTTACATCGAACTGGATCTCAACAGCGGTAAGATCCTT
GAGAGTTTTCGCCCCGAAGAACGTTTTCCAATGATGAGCACTTTTAAAGTTCTGCTATGTGGCGCGGTAT
TATCCCGTGTTGACGCCGGGCAAGAGCAACTCGGTCGCCGCATACACTATTCTCAGAATGACTTGGTTGA
GTACTCACCAGTCACAGAAAAGCATCTTACGGATGGCATGACAGTAAGAGAATTATGCAGTGCTGCCATA
ACCATGAGTGATAACACTGCGGCCAACTTACTTCTGACAACGATCGGAGGACCGAAGGAGCTAACCGCTT
TTTTGCACAACATGGGGGATCATGTAACTCGCCTTGATCGTTGGGAACCGGAGCTGAATGAAGCCATACC
AAACGACGAGCGTGACACCACGATGCCTGCAGCAATGGCAACAACGTTGCGCAAACTATTAACTGGCGAA
CTACTTACTCTAGCTTCCCGGCAACAATTAATAGACTGGATGGAGGCGGATAAAGTTGCAGGACCACTTC
TGCGCTCGGCCCTTCCGGCTGGCTGGTTTATTGCTGATAAATCTGGAGCCGGTGAGCGTGGGTCTCGCGG
TATCATTGCAGCACTGGGGCCAGATGGTAAGCCCTCCCGTATCGTAGTTATCTACACGACGGGGAGTCAG
GCAACTATGGATGAACGAAATAGACAGATCGCTGAGATAGGTGCCTCACTGATTAAGCATTGGTAACTGT
CAGACCAAGTTTACTCATATATACTTTAGATTGATTTAAAACTTCATTTTTAATTTAAAAGGATCTAGGT
GAAGATCCTTTTTGATAATCTCATGACCAAAATCCCTTAACGTGAGTTTTCGTTCCACTGAGCGTCAGAC
CCCGTAGAAAAGATCAAAGGATCTTCTTGAGATCCTTTTTTTCTGCGCGTAATCTGCTGCTTGCAAACAA
AAAAACCACCGCTACCAGCGGTGGTTTGTTTGCCGGATCAAGAGCTACCAACTCTTTTTCCGAAGGTAAC
TGGCTTCAGCAGAGCGCAGATACCAAATACTGTCCTTCTAGTGTAGCCGTAGTTAGGCCACCACTTCAAG
AACTCTGTAGCACCGCCTACATACCTCGCTCTGCTAATCCTGTTACCAGTGGCTGCTGCCAGTGGCGATA
AGTCGTGTCTTACCGGGTTGGACTCAAGACGATAGTTACCGGATAAGGCGCAGCGGTCGGGCTGAACGGG
GGGTTCGTGCACACAGCCCAGCTTGGAGCGAACGACCTACACCGAACTGAGATACCTACAGCGTGAGCTA
TGAGAAAGCGCCACGCTTCCCGAAGGGAGAAAGGCGGACAGGTATCCGGTAAGCGGCAGGGTCGGAACAG
GAGAGCGCACGAGGGAGCTTCCAGGGGGAAACGCCTGGTATCTTTATAGTCCTGTCGGGTTTCGCCACCT
CTGACTTGAGCGTCGATTTTTGTGATGCTCGTCAGGGGGGCGGAGCCTATGGAAAAACGCCAGCAACGCG
GCCTTTTTACGGTTCCTGGCCTTTTGCTGGCCTTTTGCTCACATGTTCTTTCCTGCGTTATCCCCTGATT
CTGTGGATAACCGTATTACCGCCTTTGAGTGAGCTGATACCGCTCGCCGCAGCCGAACGACCGAGCGCAG
CGAGTCAGTGAGCGAGGAAGCGGAAGAGCGCCTGATGCGGTATTTTCTCCTTACGCATCTGTGCGGTATT
TCACACCGCATAAATTCCGACACCATCGAATGGCGCAAAACCTTTCGCGGTATGGCATGATAGCGCCCGG
AAGAGAGTCAATTCAGGGTGGTGAATGTGAAACCAGTAACGTTATACGATGTCGCAGAGTATGCCGGTGT
CTCTTATCAGACCGTTTCCCGCGTGGTGAACCAGGCCAGCCACGTTTCTGCGAAAACGCGGGAAAAAGTG
GAAGCGGCGATGGCGGAGCTGAATTACATTCCCAACCGCGTGGCACAACAACTGGCGGGCAAACAGTCGT
TGCTGATTGGCGTTGCCACCTCCAGTCTGGCCCTGCACGCGCCGTCGCAAATTGTCGCGGCGATTAAATC
TCGCGCCGATCAACTGGGTGCCAGCGTGGTGGTGTCGATGGTAGAACGAAGCGGCGTCGAAGCCTGTAAA
GCGGCGGTGCACAATCTTCTCGCGCAACGCGTCAGTGGGCTGATCATTAACTATCCGCTGGATGACCAGG
ATGCCATTGCTGTGGAAGCTGCCTGCACTAATGTTCCGGCGTTATTTCTTGATGTCTCTGACCAGACACC
CATCAACAGTATTATTTTCTCCCATGAAGACGGTACGCGACTGGGCGTGGAGCATCTGGTCGCATTGGGT
CACCAGCAAATCGCGCTGTTAGCGGGCCCATTAAGTTCTGTCTCGGCGCGTCTGCGTCTGGCTGGCTGGC
ATAAATATCTCACTCGCAATCAAATTCAGCCGATAGCGGAACGGGAAGGCGACTGGAGTGCCATGTCCGG
TTTTCAACAAACCATGCAAATGCTGAATGAGGGCATCGTTCCCACTGCGATGCTGGTTGCCAACGATCAG
ATGGCGCTGGGCGCAATGCGCGCCATTACCGAGTCCGGGCTGCGCGTTGGTGCGGATATCTCGGTAGTGG
GATACGACGATACCGAAGACAGCTCATGTTATATCCCGCCGTTAACCACCATCAAACAGGATTTTCGCCT
GCTGGGGCAAACCAGCGTGGACCGCTTGCTGCAACTCTCTCAGGGCCAGGCGGTGAAGGGCAATCAGCTG
TTGCCCGTCTCACTGGTGAAAAGAAAAACCACCCTGGCGCCCAATACGCAAACCGCCTCTCCCCGCGCGT
TGGCCGATTCATTAATGCAGCTGGCACGACAGGTTTCCCGACTGGAAAGCGGGCAGTGAGCGCAACGCAA
TTAATGTAAGTTAGCTCACTCATTAGGCACCCCAGGCTTTACACTTTATGCTTCCGGCTCGTATGTTGTG
TGGAATTGTGAGCGGATAACAATTTCACACAGGAAACAGCTATGACCATGATTACGGATTCACTGGCCGT
CGTTTTACAACGTCGTGACTGGGAAAACCCTGGCGTTACCCAACTTAATCGCCTTGCAGCACATCCCCCT
TTCGCCAGCTGGCGTAATAGCGAAGAGGCCCGCACCGATCGCCCTTCCCAACAGTTGCGCAGCCTGAATG
GCGAATGGCGCTTTGCCTGGTTTCCGGCACCAGAAGCGGTGCCGGAAAGCTGGCTGGAGTGCGATCTTCC
TGAGGCCGATACTGTCGTCGTCCCCTCAAACTGGCAGATGCACGGTTACGATGCGCCCATCTACACCAAC
GTGACCTATCCCATTACGGTCAATCCGCCGTTTGTTCCCACGGAGAATCCGACGGGTTGTTACTCGCTCA
CATTTAATGTTGATGAAAGCTGGCTACAGGAAGGCCAGACGCGAATTATTTTTGATGGCGTTGGAATT
