>Addgene plasmid #55659 | RRAS1 | depositor partial sequence | sequence record 86180 | RRAS1
ATGAGCAGCGGGGCGGCGTCCGGGACTGGGCGGGGGCGGCCCCGGGGCGGGGGGCCGGGACCCAGGGACC
CCCCGCCCGGCGAGACTCACAAGCTGGTGGTCGTAGGCGGCGGCGGCGTGGGCAAGAGCGCGCTGACCAT
CCAGTTCATCCAGTCCTACTTTGTGTCTGACTATGATCCCACCATTGAAGATTCCTACACAAAGATCTGC
ACTGTGGACGGCATCCCTGCACGGCTGGACATCCTGGACACTGCGGGGCAAGAGGAATTTGGTGCCATGC
GGGAGCAGTACATGCGTGCTGGCAACGGCTTCCTGCTGGTGTTTGCCATTAACGACAGGCAGAGTTTCAA
TGAGGTGGGCAAGCTCTTCACACAGATCCTCAGAGTCAAGGACCGGGATGATTTCCCCATTGTGTTGGTT
GGGAACAAGGCAGATCTGGAGAACCAGCGCCAGGTCCTCCGGTCTGAAGCCTCCTCTTTCAGTGCTTCCC
ACCACATGACTTACTTTGAGGCCTCAGCCAAACTGCGTCTGAATGTCGATGAGGCATTTGAGCAGCTGGT
GCGCGCTGTCCGGAAATACCAGGAACAAGAACTCCCTCCTAGCCCACCTAGTGCTCCCAGGAAGAAGGAT
GGAGGATGTCCCTGTGTCCTGCTGTAG
