>Addgene plasmid #55659 | RRAS1 | addgene partial sequence | sequence record 90506 | pGEX3 5'-CCGGGAGCTGCATGTGTCAGAGG-3'
AACGCGCGAGGCAGATCGTCAGTCAGTCACGATGAATTCCTACAGCAGGACACAGGGACATCCTCCATCC
TTCTTCCTGGGAGCACTAGGTGGGCTAGGAGGGAGTTCTTGTTCCTGGTATTTCCGGACAGCGCGCACCA
GCTGCTCAAATGCCTCATCGACATTCAGACGCAGTTTGGCTGAGGCCTCAAAGTAAGTCATGTGGTGGGA
AGCACTGAAAGAGGAGGCTTCAGACCGGAGGACCTGGCGCTGGTTCTCCAGATCTGCCTTGTTCCCAACC
AACACAATGGGGAAATCATCCCGGTCCTTGACTCTGAGGATCTGTGTGAAGAGCTTGCCCACCTCATTGA
AACTCTGCCTGTCGTTAATGGCAAACACCAGCAGGAAGCCGTTGCCAGCACGCATGTACTGCTCCCGCAT
GGCACCAAATTCCTCTTGCCCCGCAGTGTCCAGGATGTCCAGCCGTGCAGGGATGCCGTCCACAGTGCAG
ATCTTTGTGTAGGAATCTTCAATGGTGGGATCATAGTCAGACACAAAGTAGGACTGGATGAACTGGATGG
TCAGCGCGCTCTTGCCCACGCCGCCGCCGCCTACGACCACCAGCTTGTGAGTCTCGCCGGGCGGGGGGTC
CCTGGGTCCCGGCCCCCCGCCCCGGGGCCGCCCCCGCCCAGTCCCGGACGCCGCCCCGCTGCTGGATCCA
CGCGGAACCAGATCCGATTTTGGAGGATGGTCGCCACCACCAAACGTGGCTTGCCAGCCCTGCAAAGGCC
ATGCTATATACTTGCTGGATTTCAAGTACTTATCAATTTGTGGGATAGCTTCAATACGTTTTTTAAAACA
AACTAATTTTGGGAACGCATCCAGGCACATTGGGTCCATGTATAAAACAACATCAAGAGCGTCATACAAC
ATGAAGTCAGGATGGGTTACATGATCACCATTTAAATATGTTTTATGACATAAACGATCTTCGAACATTT
TCAGCATTTCAGGTAGCTTGCTAAGAAAATCAACTTTGAGAGTTTCAAAGTCTTTACTATATGCAATTCT
CGAA
